Addgene plasmid #33371: CMV500 A-CREB
Depositing lab: Charles Vinson. Depositing organization: National Cancer Institute (NCI). Publication: A dominant-negative inhibitor of CREB reveals that it is a general mediator of stimulus-dependent transcription of c-fos. Ahn S, Olive M, Aggarwal S, Krylov D, Ginty DD, Vinson C. Mol Cell Biol. 1998 Feb . 18(2):967-77. PubMed 9447994.
Backbone
  Vector backbone: CMV500
  Backbone size w/o insert (bp): 5500
  Vector type: Mammalian Expression
Growth in bacteria
  Bacterial resistance: Ampicillin, 100 μg/mL
  Growth temperature: 37°C
  Growth strain: DH5alpha
  Copy number: High Copy
Gene/Insert
  Gene/Insert name: CREB (alt names: Acidic cAMP Response Element Binding Protein; A-CREB)
  Species: M. musculus (mouse)
  Mutation: Dominant Negative (see notes)
  GenBank ID: NM_133828
  Entrez Gene: Creb1 (a.k.a. 2310001E10Rik, 3526402H21Rik, Creb, Creb-1)
  Promoter: CMV
  Tag / fusion protein: FLAG (N terminal on insert)
  Cloning method: Restriction Enzyme; 5′ cloning site NdeI (not destroyed); 3′ cloning site HindIII (not destroyed)
  Sequencing primers: 5′ CMV-Fwd; 3′ BGH-Rev
Terms and licenses: Academic/Nonprofit Terms; Industry Terms: Not Available to Industry
Depositor comments: A-CREB aa sequence: DYKDDDDK-MASMTGGQQMGRDPDLEQRAEELARENEELEKEAEELEQELAELENRVAVLENQNKTLIEELKALKDLYCHKSD. The first 8 aa encode for the FLAG tag, the next 13 aa area a φ10 protein sequence, the next 31 aa are the amphipathic acidic extension, and the final group of aa are the mouse CREB leucine zipper, which continues to the natural C terminus of the protein.
How to cite: CMV500 A-CREB was a gift from Charles Vinson (Addgene plasmid # 33371 ; http://n2t.net/addgene:33371 ; RRID:Addgene_33371)
