[The description below was written by a language model from this plasmid's Addgene catalogue record and pLannotate feature annotations shown in this document.]
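Description:
CMV500 A-CREB is a mammalian expression plasmid built on the CMV500 backbone that produces A-CREB, a dominant-negative inhibitor of the mouse transcription factor CREB (Creb1). It is maintained in E. coli as a high-copy plasmid through a ColE1/pUC-type origin and selected with ampicillin via the AmpR (β-lactamase) gene. An M13 phage origin is also annotated. A second cassette, in which the SV40 early promoter drives the neo (nptII) gene followed by an SV40 polyadenylation signal, should allow G418-type selection in mammalian cells, although the catalogue entry does not list a mammalian selection marker.

The payload sits between the human CMV immediate-early enhancer/promoter and the bovine growth hormone polyadenylation signal, cloned between NdeI and HindIII sites. T7 and SP6 phage promoters flank the insert. The open reading frame is a small synthetic fusion. It begins with an N-terminal FLAG epitope, followed by a short leader from the bacteriophage T7 gene 10 (φ10) protein and then a designed amphipathic acidic extension. It ends with the CREB leucine zipper, which runs to the natural C terminus of the protein. The CREB basic DNA-binding region is thus replaced by the acidic segment. In this type of design, the zipper heterodimerises with endogenous CREB while the acidic extension is meant to engage the partner's basic region and prevent binding to cAMP response elements. The automated annotation matches only a short CREB1 fragment, and to a bovine reference, which is consistent with only the conserved zipper being present. The associated work used the construct to block CREB function in transfected cells and to test its role in stimulus-dependent transcription of c-fos. The FLAG tag allows detection of the inhibitor.
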