Features (pLannotate 1.2.2; 25 found; start..end, strand, type, name):
     36..80      -  misc_feature   bom (fragment): basis of mobility region from pBR322
    235..614     +  enhancer       CMV enhancer: human cytomegalovirus immediate early enhancer
    615..818     +  promoter       CMV promoter: human cytomegalovirus (CMV) immediate early promoter
    814..848     +  LTR            5' LTR (truncated) (fragment): truncated 5' long terminal repeat (LTR) from HIV-1
    864..882     +  promoter       T7 promoter: promoter for bacteriophage T7 RNA polymerase
    906..926     +  CDS            FLAG (fragment): FLAG® epitope tag, followed by an enterokinase cleavage site
    930..962     +  CDS            T7 tag (gene 10 leader): leader peptide from bacteriophage T7 gene 10 promotes efficient translation in E. coli
   1089..1151    +  CDS            CREB1 (fragment): CREB1_BOVIN - Also known as CREB, CREB2. Experimental evidence at protein level: Swiss-Prot protein existence level 1. Phosphorylation-dependent transcription factor that stimulates transcription upon binding to the DNA cAMP response element (CRE), a sequence present in many viral and cellular promoters. Transcription activation is enhanced by the TORC coactivators which act independently of Ser-117 phosphorylation. Involved in different cellular processes including the synchronization of circadian rhythmicity and the differentiation of adipose cells. From Bos taurus (Bovine).
   1178..1196    -  promoter       SP6 promoter: promoter for bacteriophage SP6 RNA polymerase
   1222..1446    +  polyA_signal   bGH poly(A) signal: bovine growth hormone polyadenylation signal
   1450..1471    +  promoter       SV40 promoter (fragment): SV40 enhancer and early promoter
   1492..2005    +  rep_origin     M13 ori (sequence partly withheld): M13 bacteriophage origin of replication; arrow indicates direction of (+) strand synthesis
   2006..2024    -  misc_feature   MCS (fragment): pUC18/19 multiple cloning site
   2046..2118    +  promoter       SV40 promoter (fragment): SV40 enhancer and early promoter
   2145..2355    +  promoter       SV40 promoter: SV40 early promoter
   2430..3221    +  CDS            neo: KKA2_KLEPN - Also known as kan, nptII. Experimental evidence at protein level: Swiss-Prot protein existence level 1. Resistance to kanamycin, neomycin, paromomycin, ribostamycin, butirosin and gentamicin B. From Klebsiella pneumoniae.
   3245..3403    +  CDS            ble (fragment): BLE_KLEPN - Experimental evidence at protein level: Swiss-Prot protein existence level 1. Binding protein with a strong affinity to the bleomycin family of antibiotics. Binds to CL990; an antimitotic-antibiotic compound. From Klebsiella pneumoniae.
   3398..3532    +  polyA_signal   SV40 poly(A) signal: SV40 polyadenylation signal
   3588..3604    -  protein_bind   lac operator: The lac repressor binds to the lac operator to inhibit transcription in E. coli. This inhibition can be relieved by adding lactose or isopropyl-β-D-thiogalactopyranoside (IPTG). lac repressor encoded by lacI
   3612..3642    -  promoter       lac promoter: promoter for the E. coli lac operon
   3657..3678    -  protein_bind   CAP binding site: CAP binding activates transcription in the presence of cAMP. E. coli catabolite activator protein
   3691..3783    -  CDS            lacI (fragment): lac repressor; lacI; The lac repressor binds to the lac operator to inhibit transcription in E. coli. This inhibition can be relieved by adding lactose or isopropyl-β-D-thiogalactopyranoside (IPTG).
   3966..4554    -  rep_origin     ori: high-copy-number ColE1/pMB1/pBR322/pUC origin of replication
   4725..5585    -  CDS            AmpR: β-lactamase; bla; confers resistance to ampicillin, carbenicillin, and related antibiotics
   5586..5690    -  promoter       AmpR promoter: bla
>Addgene plasmid #33371 | CMV500 A-CREB | depositor full sequence | sequence record 39869 | CMV500 A-CREB sequence 5722 bps
GACGGATCGGGAGATCTCCCGATCCCCTATGGTCGACTCTCAGTACAATCTGCTCTGATGCCGCATAGTT
AAGCCAGTATCTGCTCCCTGCTTGTGTGTTGGAGGTCGCTGAGTAGTGCGCGAGCAAAATTTAAGCTACA
ACAAGGCAAGGCTTGACCGACAATTGCATGAAGAATCTGCTTAGGGTTAGGCGTTTTGCGCTGCTTCGCG
ATGTACGGGCCAGATATACGCGTTGACATTGATTATTGACTAGTTATTAATAGTAATCAATTACGGGGTC
ATTAGTTCATAGCCCATATATGGAGTTCCGCGTTACATAACTTACGGTAAATGGCCCGCCTGGCTGACCG
CCCAACGACCCCCGCCCATTGACGTCAATAATGACGTATGTTCCCATAGTAACGCCAATAGGGACTTTCC
ATTGACGTCAATGGGTGGACTATTTACGGTAAACTGCCCACTTGGCAGTACATCAAGTGTATCATATGCC
AAGTACGCCCCCTATTGACGTCAATGACGGTAAATGGCCCGCCTGGCATTATGCCCAGTACATGACCTTA
TGGGACTTTCCTACTTGGCAGTACATCTACGTATTAGTCATCGCTATTACCATGGTGATGCGGTTTTGGC
AGTACATCAATGGGCGTGGATAGCGGTTTGACTCACGGGGATTTCCAAGTCTCCACCCCATTGACGTCAA
TGGGAGTTTGTTTTGGCACCAAAATCAACGGGACTTTCCAAAATGTCGTAACAACTCCGCCCCATTGACG
CAAATGGGCGGTAGGCGTGTACGGTGGGAGGTCTATATAAGCAGAGCTCTCTGGCTAACTAGAGAACCCA
CTGCTTAACTGGCTTATCGAAATTAATACGACTCACTATAGGGAGACCCAAGCTCCACCATGGACTACAA
GGACGACGATGACAAGCATATGGCTAGCATGACTGGTGGACAGCAAATGGGTCGGGATCCTGACCTGGAA
CAACGTGCTGAGGAACTGGCCCGTGAAAACGAAGAGCTGGAAAAAGAGGCCGAAGAGCTGGAGCAGGAAC
TGGCAGAACTCGAGAACAGAGTGGCAGTGCTTGAAAACCAAAACAAAACATTGATTGAGGAGCTAAAAGC
ACTTAAGGACCTTTACTGCCACAAGTCAGATTAATTCAAGCTTCTAGAGGGCCCTATTCTATAGTGTCAC
CTAAATGCTAGAGCTCGCTGATCAGCCTCGACTGTGCCTTCTAGTTGCCAGCCATCTGTTGTTTGCCCCT
CCCCCGTGCCTTCCTTGACCCTGGAAGGTGCCACTCCCACTGTCCTTTCCTAATAAAATGAGGAAATTGC
ATCGCATTGTCTGAGTAGGTGTCATTCTATTCTGGGGGGTGGGGTGGGGCAGGACAGCAAGGGGGAGGAT
TGGGAAGACAATAGCAGGCATGCTGGGGATGCGGTGGGCTCTATGGCTTCTGAGGCGGAAAGAACCAGCT
GGGGCTCGAGGGGGGATCCCC
[124 nt withheld, positions 1492-1615]
C
[32 nt withheld, positions 1617-1648]
CA
[57 nt withheld, positions 1651-1707]
A
[49 nt withheld, positions 1709-1757]
CCTTTGACGTTGGAGTCCACGTTCTTT
[37 nt withheld, positions 1785-1821]
ACCCTATCTCGGTCTATTCTTTTGATTTATAAGGGATTTTGGGGATTTCGGCCTATTGGTTAAAAAATGA
GCTGATTTAACAAAAATTTAACGCGAATTTTAACAAAAT
[37 nt withheld, positions 1931-1967]
T
[37 nt withheld, positions 1969-2005]
GGGTACCGAGCTCGAATTCTGTGGAATGTGTGTCAGTTAGGGTGTGGAAAGTCCCCAGGCTCCCCAGGCA
GGCAGAAGTATGCAAAGCATGCATCTCAATTAGTCAGCAACCAGGTGTGGAAAGTCCCCAGGCTCCCCAG
CAGGCAGAAGTATGCAAAGCATGCATCTCAATTAGTCAGCAACCATAGTCCCGCCCCTAACTCCGCCCAT
CCCGCCCCTAACTCCGCCCAGTTCCGCCCATTCTCCGCCCCATGGCTGACTAATTTTTTTTATTTATGCA
GAGGCCGAGGCCGCCTCGGCCTCTGAGCTATTCCAGAAGTAGTGAGGAGGCTTTTTTGGAGGCCTAGGCT
TTTGCAAAAAGCTCCCGGGAGCTTGGATATCCATTTTCGGATCTGATCAAGAGACAGGATGAGGATCGTT
TCGCATGATTGAACAAGATGGATTGCACGCAGGTTCTCCGGCCGCTTGGGTGGAGAGGCTATTCGGCTAT
GACTGGGCACAACAGACAATCGGCTGCTCTGATGCCGCCGTGTTCCGGCTGTCAGCGCAGGGGCGCCCGG
TTCTTTTTGTCAAGACCGACCTGTCCGGTGCCCTGAATGAACTGCAGGACGAGGCAGCGCGGCTATCGTG
GCTGGCCACGACGGGCGTTCCTTGCGCAGCTGTGCTCGACGTTGTCACTGAAGCGGGAAGGGACTGGCTG
CTATTGGGCGAAGTGCCGGGGCAGGATCTCCTGTCATCTCACCTTGCTCCTGCCGAGAAAGTATCCATCA
TGGCTGATGCAATGCGGCGGCTGCATACGCTTGATCCGGCTACCTGCCCATTCGACCACCAAGCGAAACA
TCGCATCGAGCGAGCACGTACTCGGATGGAAGCCGGTCTTGTCGATCAGGATGATCTGGACGAAGAGCAT
CAGGGGCTCGCGCCAGCCGAACTGTTCGCCAGGCTCAAGGCGCGCATGCCCGACGGCGAGGATCTCGTCG
TGACCCATGGCGATGCCTGCTTGCCGAATATCATGGTGGAAAATGGCCGCTTTTCTGGATTCATCGACTG
TGGCCGGCTGGGTGTGGCGGACCGCTATCAGGACATAGCGTTGGCTACCCGTGATATTGCTGAAGAGCTT
GGCGGCGAATGGGCTGACCGCTTCCTCGTGCTTTACGGTATCGCCGCTCCCGATTCGCAGCGCATCGCCT
TCTATCGCCTTCTTGACGAGTTCTTCTGAGCGGGACTCTGGGGTTCGAAATGACCGACCAAGCGACGCCC
AACCTGCCATCACGAGATTTCGATTCCACCGCCGCCTTCTATGAAAGGTTGGGCTTCGGAATCGTTTTCC
GGGACGCCGGCTGGATGATCCTCCAGCGCGGGGATCTCATGCTGGAGTTCTTCGCCCACCCCAACTTGTT
TATTGCAGCTTATAATGGTTACAAATAAAGCAATAGCATCACAAATTTCACAAATAAAGCATTTTTTTCA
CTGCATTCTAGTTGTGGTTTGTCCAAACTCATCAATGTATCTTATCATGTCTGGATCCCGTCGACCTCGA
GAGCTTGGCGTAATCATGGTCATAGCTGTTTCCTGTGTGAAATTGTTATCCGCTCACAATTCCACACAAC
ATACGAGCCGGAAGCATAAAGTGTAAAGCCTGGGGTGCCTAATGAGTGAGCTAACTCACATTAATTGCGT
TGCGCTCACTGCCCGCTTTCCAGTCGGGAAACCTGTCGTGCCAGCTGCATTAATGAATCGGCCAACGCGC
GGGGAGAGGCGGTTTGCGTATTGGGCGCTCTTCCGCTTCCTCGCTCACTGACTCGCTGCGCTCGGTCGTT
CGGCTGCGGCGAGCGGTATCAGCTCACTCAAAGGCGGTAATACGGTTATCCACAGAATCAGGGGATAACG
CAGGAAAGAACATGTGAGCAAAAGGCCAGCAAAAGGCCAGGAACCGTAAAAAGGCCGCGTTGCTGGCGTT
TTTCCATAGGCTCCGCCCCCCTGACGAGCATCACAAAAATCGACGCTCAAGTCAGAGGTGGCGAAACCCG
ACAGGACTATAAAGATACCAGGCGTTTCCCCCTGGAAGCTCCCTCGTGCGCTCTCCTGTTCCGACCCTGC
CGCTTACCGGATACCTGTCCGCCTTTCTCCCTTCGGGAAGCGTGGCGCTTTCTCAATGCTCACGCTGTAG
GTATCTCAGTTCGGTGTAGGTCGTTCGCTCCAAGCTGGGCTGTGTGCACGAACCCCCCGTTCAGCCCGAC
CGCTGCGCCTTATCCGGTAACTATCGTCTTGAGTCCAACCCGGTAAGACACGACTTATCGCCACTGGCAG
CAGCCACTGGTAACAGGATTAGCAGAGCGAGGTATGTAGGCGGTGCTACAGAGTTCTTGAAGTGGTGGCC
TAACTACGGCTACACTAGAAGGACAGTATTTGGTATCTGCGCTCTGCTGAAGCCAGTTACCTTCGGAAAA
AGAGTTGGTAGCTCTTGATCCGGCAAACAAACCACCGCTGGTAGCGGTGGTTTTTTTGTTTGCAAGCAGC
AGATTACGCGCAGAAAAAAAGGATCTCAAGAAGATCCTTTGATCTTTTCTACGGGGTCTGACGCTCAGTG
GAACGAAAACTCACGTTAAGGGATTTTGGTCATGAGATTATCAAAAAGGATCTTCACCTAGATCCTTTTA
AATTAAAAATGAAGTTTTAAATCAATCTAAAGTATATATGAGTAAACTTGGTCTGACAGTTACCAATGCT
TAATCAGTGAGGCACCTATCTCAGCGATCTGTCTATTTCGTTCATCCATAGTTGCCTGACTCCCCGTCGT
GTAGATAACTACGATACGGGAGGGCTTACCATCTGGCCCCAGTGCTGCAATGATACCGCGAGACCCACGC
TCACCGGCTCCAGATTTATCAGCAATAAACCAGCCAGCCGGAAGGGCCGAGCGCAGAAGTGGTCCTGCAA
CTTTATCCGCCTCCATCCAGTCTATTAATTGTTGCCGGGAAGCTAGAGTAAGTAGTTCGCCAGTTAATAG
TTTGCGCAACGTTGTTGCCATTGCTACAGGCATCGTGGTGTCACGCTCGTCGTTTGGTATGGCTTCATTC
AGCTCCGGTTCCCAACGATCAAGGCGAGTTACATGATCCCCCATGTTGTGCAAAAAAGCGGTTAGCTCCT
TCGGTCCTCCGATCGTTGTCAGAAGTAAGTTGGCCGCAGTGTTATCACTCATGGTTATGGCAGCACTGCA
TAATTCTCTTACTGTCATGCCATCCGTAAGATGCTTTTCTGTGACTGGTGAGTACTCAACCAAGTCATTC
TGAGAATAGTGTATGCGGCGACCGAGTTGCTCTTGCCCGGCGTCAATACGGGATAATACCGCGCCACATA
GCAGAACTTTAAAAGTGCTCATCATTGGAAAACGTTCTTCGGGGCGAAAACTCTCAAGGATCTTACCGCT
GTTGAGATCCAGTTCGATGTAACCCACTCGTGCACCCAACTGATCTTCAGCATCTTTTACTTTCACCAGC
GTTTCTGGGTGAGCAAAAACAGGAAGGCAAAATGCCGCAAAAAAGGGAATAAGGGCGACACGGAAATGTT
GAATACTCATACTCTTCCTTTTTCAATATTATTGAAGCATTTATCAGGGTTATTGTCTCATGAGCGGATA
CATATTTGAATGTATTTAGAAAAATAAACAAATAGGGGTTCCGCGCACATTTCCCCGAAAAGTGCCACCT
GACGTCT
