>Addgene plasmid #33371 | CMV500 A-CREB | addgene partial sequence | sequence record 41599 | CMV-F 5'-CGCAAATGGGCGGTAGGCGTG-3'
CTCTCTGGCTAACTAGAGAACCCACTGCTTACTGGCTTATCGAAATTAATACGACTCACTATAGGGAGAC
CCAAGCTCCACCATGGACTACAAGGACGACGATGACAAGCATATGGCTAGCATGACTGGTGGACAGCAAA
TGGGTCGGGATCCTGACCTGGAACAACGTGCTGAGGAACTGGCCCGTGAAAACGAAGAGCTGGAAAAAGA
GGCCGAAGAGCTGGAGCAGGAACTGGCAGAACTCGAGAACAGAGTGGCAGTGCTTGAAAACCAAAACAAA
ACATTGATTGAGGAGCTAAAAGCACTTAAGGACCTTTACTGCCACAAGTCAGATTAATTCAAGCTTCTAG
AGGGCCCTATTCTATAGTGTCACCTAAATGCTAGAGCTCGCTGATCAGCCTCGACTGTGCCTTCTAGTTG
CCAGCCATCTGTTGTTTGCCCCTCCCCCGTGCCTTCCTTGACCCTGGAAGGTGCCACTCCCACTGTCCTT
TCCTAATAAAATGAGGAAATTGCATCGCATTGTCTGAGTAGGTGTCATTCTATTCTGGGGGGTGGGGTGG
GGCAGGACAGCAAGGGGGAGGATTGGGAAGACAATAGCAGGCATGCTGGGGATGCGGTGGGCTCTATGGC
TTCTGAGGCGGAAAGAACCAGCTGGGGCTCGAGGGGGGATCCCCACGCGCCCTGTAG
